Addgene plasmid #35402: Arrb1-Q394L
Depositing lab: Robert Lefkowitz. Depositing organization: Duke University. Publication: A stress response pathway regulates DNA damage through beta2-adrenoreceptors and beta-arrestin-1. Hara MR, Kovacs JJ, Whalen EJ, Rajagopal S, Strachan RT, Grant W, Towers AJ, Williams B, Lam CM, Xiao K, Shenoy SK, Gregory SG, Ahn S, Duckett DR, Lefkowitz RJ. Nature. 2011 Aug 21;477(7364):349-53. doi: 10.1038/nature10368. PubMed 21857681.
Backbone
  Vector backbone: pcDNA3.1
  Backbone manufacturer: Invitrogen
  Backbone size w/o insert (bp): 5428
  Vector type: Mammalian Expression
Growth in bacteria
  Bacterial resistance: Ampicillin, 100 μg/mL
  Growth temperature: 37°C
  Growth strain: DH5alpha
  Copy number: High Copy
Gene/Insert
  Gene/Insert name: beta-arrestin-1 (alt name: Arrb1)
  Species: R. norvegicus (rat)
  Insert size (bp): 1357
  Mutation: Q394L
  Entrez Gene: Arrb1 (a.k.a. BARRES)
  Promoter: CMV
  Tag / fusion protein: Flag (C terminal on backbone)
  Cloning method: Restriction Enzyme; 5′ cloning site None (not destroyed); 3′ cloning site None (not destroyed)
  Sequencing primers: 5′ T7; 3′ BGH-Rev
Terms and licenses: Academic/Nonprofit Terms; Industry Terms: Not Available to Industry
How to cite: Arrb1-Q394L was a gift from Robert Lefkowitz (Addgene plasmid # 35402 ; http://n2t.net/addgene:35402 ; RRID:Addgene_35402)
