[The description below was written by a language model from this plasmid's Addgene catalogue record.]
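Description:
Arrb1-Q394L is a mammalian expression plasmid built on the Invitrogen pcDNA3.1 backbone (about 5.4 kb without insert) and carrying a roughly 1.36 kb insert encoding rat (Rattus norvegicus) beta-arrestin-1 (Arrb1) with a single amino-acid substitution, Q394L. Expression is driven by the CMV immediate-early promoter, which gives strong constitutive transcription in most transfected mammalian cell lines. The protein is produced with a C-terminal Flag epitope tag, recorded as being on the backbone side, which allows detection by immunoblotting or immunofluorescence and recovery by immunoprecipitation independently of antibodies to beta-arrestin itself. The listed sequencing primers (T7 forward and BGH reverse) are consistent with the standard pcDNA3.1 arrangement, in which the insert sits between a T7 promoter site and the bovine growth hormone polyadenylation signal. In bacteria the plasmid is maintained at high copy number under ampicillin selection. The record gives no mammalian selection marker and names no restriction sites used for cloning, and no feature table is available to confirm other backbone elements.

Beta-arrestin-1 is an adaptor and scaffold protein that regulates G protein-coupled receptor desensitisation, trafficking and arrestin-dependent signalling. The record does not state the functional consequence of the Q394L change, so its intended effect should be taken from the associated publication, which concerns a stress response pathway linking beta2-adrenoreceptors and beta-arrestin-1 to DNA damage. The construct is suited to transient or stable overexpression of this point mutant in cultured mammalian cells, typically for comparison with the wild-type protein in signalling, localisation or protein interaction experiments.
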