>Addgene plasmid #35402 | Arrb1-Q394L | addgene partial sequence | sequence record 43820 | BGH-rev 5'-TAGAAGGCACAGTCGAGG-3'
TAGAATAGGGCCCTCTAGATGCATGCTCGAGCGGCCGCCAGTGTGATGGATCTTACTTGTCGTCATCGTC
TTTGTAGTCTCTGTTGTTGAGGTGTGGAGAGCCGGTGCCATCATCCTCTTCGTCCTTGTCATCCTTCATG
CCTTTCAGCCGCAGACGAGCAAAGTCCTCAAACACAATGTCGTCATCATTGGTGTCAAGCTCTATGAGAT
TGGTGTCTACTGGAGTCTCGCTCTCTGGAACTTCCCGATGTGGGGGCTCCTCTTTAGGCTTGGGGTGCAT
TAAGGTAAAGGGCAGTTCCACAGCCACGTCACTGGATGCAAGGTCTCCCAACAGGCCGCCCCGGGACACC
ACCAGCTTCACTTTGACTTTGTAGGAAACAATGATACCCAGGATTTCACGGTTGGCGCCTTCCCGCAACA
GAGTGCTGGAAGCCAGATTTGTGTCTTCATGCTTGAGCTTCCCGTCGAGGGCAAGCCCCCGCTTCTCTCT
GTTGTTTGCCAGGAAGGGAGTCAGTGTGTAGACCTTGCAGAATGTTGAGCTGGGTGCCACAGTATCATCA
GCTTCCTCCATGGCCACTGGGCACTTGTACTGAGCTGTGTTGAAGAGACAGATGTCTGCATACTGGCGCA
CCGAGATCTTGATCTTCTTCACAGTCTTGTTGGTGTTGTTGGTGACATGGACATTGACGCTGATGGGTTC
TCCATGATAATAGATCTCCTTATCCAGAGATGCCTCAAGGTGCAGGGGCTTGTCCGACATGAGGAACTGT
CTGGTGGTCTCAGCC
